Addgene plasmid #145679: pGBW-m4046975
Purpose: Bacterial Expression plasmid for SARS-CoV-2 nsp7
Depositing lab: Ginkgo Bioworks & Benjie Chen. Depositing organization: Ginkgo Bioworks.
Backbone
  Vector backbone: ori-013 - marker | cmR
  Backbone size w/o insert (bp): 1462
  Vector type: Bacterial Expression
Growth in bacteria
  Bacterial resistance: Chloramphenicol, 25 μg/mL
  Growth temperature: 30°C
  Growth strain: DH5alpha
  Copy number: High Copy
Gene/Insert
  Gene/Insert name: SARS-CoV-2 nsp7
  Species: Escherichia coli str. K-12 substr. MG1655; Severe acute respiratory syndrome coronavirus 2
  Insert size (bp): 248
  Mutation: Escherichia coli recode 1
  Entrez Gene: ORF1ab (a.k.a. GU280_gp01)
  Promoter: Promoter | pT7 ; Operator | lacO ; RBS | T7_rbs ; Start Codon | ATG
  Tag / fusion protein: Cleavable TEV;HA (C terminal on backbone)
  Cloning method: Unknown
Resource information
  A portion of this plasmid was derived from a plasmid made by: GinkgoBioworks
Depositor comments: NCBI Reference Sequence: YP_009725303.1
How to cite: pGBW-m4046975 was a gift from Ginkgo Bioworks & Benjie Chen (Addgene plasmid # 145679 ; http://n2t.net/addgene:145679 ; RRID:Addgene_145679)
