[The description below was written by a language model from this plasmid's Addgene catalogue record and pLannotate feature annotations shown in this document.]
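Description:
pGBW-m4046975 is a compact bacterial expression plasmid, just under 2 kb in total, for producing the SARS-CoV-2 non-structural protein nsp7 in Escherichia coli. It is built on a minimal synthetic backbone of about 1.5 kb that carries little beyond a high-copy ColE1/pUC-type origin of replication and a chloramphenicol acetyltransferase (cat) gene driven by its own promoter, followed by a lambda t0 terminator. The plasmid is therefore maintained at high copy number under chloramphenicol selection.

The payload is a roughly 250 bp open reading frame encoding nsp7, one of the mature cleavage products of the viral ORF1ab polyprotein, recoded with E. coli-preferred codons ("recode 1"). Expression is controlled by a T7 promoter immediately followed by a lac operator, with the efficient ribosome binding site from phage T7 gene 10 and an ATG start codon upstream of the coding sequence. This arrangement requires a host that supplies T7 RNA polymerase. The lac repressor holds transcription off until it is relieved by IPTG or lactose. No lacI gene is annotated on the plasmid, so the repressor would presumably have to come from the host.

According to the catalogue entry, the backbone contributes a C-terminal HA epitope tag joined through a TEV protease cleavage site, allowing immunodetection or capture and later tag removal. The automated feature table does not annotate the nsp7 coding region or these tags, which presumably occupy the unannotated interval between the RBS and the origin. The construct is suited to inducible recombinant production of nsp7 for biochemical or structural work on the coronavirus replication machinery.
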