Features (pLannotate 1.2.2; 7 found; start..end, strand, type, name):
     20..38      +  promoter       T7 promoter: promoter for bacteriophage T7 RNA polymerase
     39..63      +  protein_bind   lac operator: The lac repressor binds to the lac operator to inhibit transcription in E. coli. This inhibition can be relieved by adding lactose or isopropyl-β-D-thiogalactopyranoside (IPTG). lac repressor encoded by lacI
     78..100     +  RBS            RBS: efficient ribosome binding site from bacteriophage T7 gene 10 (Olins and Rangwala, 1989)
    524..1112    +  rep_origin     ori: high-copy-number ColE1/pMB1/pBR322/pUC origin of replication
   1120..1217    +  promoter       cat promoter: promoter of the E. coli cat gene encoding chloramphenicol acetyltransferase
   1218..1874    +  CDS            cat: CAT_ECOLX - Experimental evidence at protein level: Swiss-Prot protein existence level 1. This enzyme is an effector of chloramphenicol resistance in bacteria. From Escherichia coli. This protein is used as a marker in many commonly used cloning vectors, such as pACYC184.
   1948..1982    +  terminator     lambda t0 terminator: minimal transcription terminator from phage lambda (Scholtissek and Grosse, 1987)
>Addgene plasmid #145679 | pGBW-m4046975 | depositor full sequence | sequence record 287856 | Full Sequence
GATCTCGATCCCGCGAAATTAATACGACTCACTATAGGGGAATTGTGAGCGGATAACAATTCCCCTCTAG
AAATAATTTTGTTTAACTTTAAGAAGGAGACTCTTCTATGAGCAAAATGTCTGATGTGAAGTGTACTTCC
GTTGTATTGCTGTCAGTCCTGCAACAGCTGCGTGTTGAGTCGTCTAGCAAACTATGGGCACAGTGCGTGC
AGCTGCACAACGACATCCTCTTAGCGAAAGATACGACCGAAGCTTTCGAAAAAATGGTTTCGCTGTTGTC
CGTACTTCTGTCTATGCAAGGTGCCGTTGACATTAATAAACTGTGCGAAGAGATGCTGGACAACCGCGCT
ACTCTGCAAGAGAACCTGTACTTTCAAAGCTACCCGTATGACGTTCCTGATTATGCCTAACCGGCTTATC
GGTCAGTTTCACCTGATTTACGTAAAAACCCGCTTCGGCGGGTTTTTGCTTTTGGAGGGGCAGAAAGATG
AATGACTGTCCACGACGCTATACCCAAAAGAAATTGAGATCCTTTTTTTCTGCGCGTAATCTGCTGCTTG
CAAACAAAAAAACCACCGCTACCAGCGGTGGTTTGTTTGCCGGATCAAGAGCTACCAACTCTTTTTCCGA
AGGTAACTGGCTTCAGCAGAGCGCAGATACCAAATACTGTTCTTCTAGTGTAGCCGTAGTTAGGCCACCA
CTTCAAGAACTCTGTAGCACCGCCTACATACCTCGCTCTGCTAATCCTGTTACCAGTGGCTGCTGCCAGT
GGCGATAAGTCGTGTCTTACCGGGTTGGACTCAAGACGATAGTTACCGGATAAGGCGCAGCGGTCGGGCT
GAACGGGGGGTTCGTGCACACAGCCCAGCTTGGAGCGAACGACCTACACCGAACTGAGATACCTACAGCG
TGAGCTATGAGAAAGCGCCACGCTTCCCGAAGGGAGAAAGGCGGACAGGTATCCGGTAAGCGGCAGGGTC
GGAACAGGAGAGCGCACGAGGGAGCTTCCAGGGGGAAACGCCTGGTATCTTTATAGTCCTGTCGGGTTTC
GCCACCTCTGACTTGAGCGTCGATTTTTGTGATGCTCGTCAGGGGGGCGGAGCCTATGGAAATTGATCGG
GCACGTAAGAGGTTCCAACTTTCACCATAATGAAATAAGATCACTACCGGGCGTATTTTTTGAGTTATCG
AGATTTTCAGGAGCTAAGGAAGCTAAAATGGAGAAAAAAATCACTGGATATACCACCGTTGATATATCCC
AATGGCATCGTAAAGAACATTTTGAGGCATTTCAGTCAGTTGCTCAATGTACCTATAACCAGACCGTTCA
GCTGGATATTACGGCCTTTTTAAAGACCGTAAAGAAAAATAAGCACAAGTTTTATCCGGCCTTTATTCAC
ATTCTTGCCCGCCTGATGAATGCTCATCCGGAATTTCGTATGGCAATGAAAGACGGTGAGCTGGTGATAT
GGGATAGTGTTCACCCTTGTTACACCGTTTTCCATGAGCAAACTGAAACGTTTTCATCGCTCTGGAGTGA
ATACCACGACGATTTCCGGCAGTTTCTACACATATATTCGCAAGATGTGGCGTGTTACGGTGAAAACCTG
GCCTATTTCCCTAAAGGGTTTATTGAGAATATGTTTTTCGTTTCAGCCAATCCCTGGGTGAGTTTCACCA
GTTTTGATTTAAACGTGGCCAATATGGACAACTTCTTCGCCCCCGTTTTCACCATGGGCAAATATTATAC
GCAAGGCGACAAGGTGCTGATGCCGCTGGCGATTCAGGTTCATCATGCCGTTTGTGATGGCTTCCATGTC
GGCAGAATGCTTAATGAATTACAACAGTACTGCGATGAGTGGCAGGGCGGGGCGTAATTTGATATCGAGC
TCGCTTGGACTCCTGTTGATAGATCCAGTAATGACCTCAGAACTCCATCTGGATTTGTTCAGAACGCTCG
GTTGCCGCCGGGCGTTTTTTATTGGT
